Addgene plasmid #207296: pHCMV_ONNV_E1E2
Purpose: Mammalian expression of Onyong-nyong virus E1E2 protein
Depositing lab: Feng Zhang. Publication: Cell type-specific delivery by modular envelope design. Strebinger D, Frangieh CJ, Friedrich MJ, Faure G, Macrae RK, Zhang F. Nat Commun. 2023 Aug 23;14(1):5141. doi: 10.1038/s41467-023-40788-8. PubMed 37612276.
Backbone
  Vector backbone: pHCMV
  Backbone manufacturer: Clontech
  Backbone size w/o insert (bp): 4764
  Vector type: Mammalian Expression
Growth in bacteria
  Bacterial resistance: Ampicillin, 100 μg/mL
  Growth temperature: 37°C
  Growth strain: NEB Stable
  Copy number: High Copy
Gene/Insert
  Gene/Insert name: ONNV_E1E2
  Species: Onyong-nyong virus
  Insert size (bp): 2967
  Mutation: mammalian codon optimization
  Promoter: CMV promoter
  Cloning method: Restriction Enzyme; 5′ cloning site EcoRI (not destroyed); 3′ cloning site BglII (not destroyed)
Resource information
  A portion of this plasmid was derived from a plasmid made by: synthesis
Terms and licenses: Academic/Nonprofit Terms; Industry Terms: Not Available to Industry
How to cite: pHCMV_ONNV_E1E2 was a gift from Feng Zhang (Addgene plasmid # 207296 ; http://n2t.net/addgene:207296 ; RRID:Addgene_207296)
