[The description below was written by a language model from this plasmid's Addgene catalogue record and pLannotate feature annotations shown in this document.]
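Description:
pHCMV_ONNV_E1E2 is a mammalian expression plasmid built on the pHCMV backbone that drives production of the envelope glycoproteins of O'nyong-nyong virus, an alphavirus. The insert, about 3 kb, is a synthesized, mammalian codon-optimized open reading frame cloned between retained EcoRI and BglII sites. Automated annotation matched it by homology to a fragment of the structural polyprotein of the closely related chikungunya virus, which fits an envelope portion of the alphavirus structural polyprotein that is processed in the cell to yield E2, the receptor-binding subunit, and E1, the class II fusion protein that mediates low-pH membrane fusion in endosomes. The record does not spell out exactly which polyprotein segments beyond E1 and E2 are included.

Expression is controlled by the human cytomegalovirus immediate early enhancer and promoter, followed by a rabbit β-globin intron that promotes efficient mRNA processing and export, and transcripts are terminated by the rabbit β-globin polyadenylation signal. The rest of the plasmid is pBluescript-derived: a high-copy ColE1/pUC origin and an ampicillin resistance gene with its own promoter for propagation and selection in E. coli, an f1 origin, and leftover lac promoter/operator, lacZα and lacI fragments, a T7 promoter and part of the multiple cloning site, none of which contribute to mammalian expression. There is no mammalian selection marker, so the plasmid suits transient transfection. Given the associated work on cell type-specific delivery through modular envelope design, it most likely supplies the envelope in trans for pseudotyping viral or virus-like particles, though the record itself states only mammalian expression of the E1E2 protein.
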