Features (pLannotate 1.2.2; 16 found; start..end, strand, type, name):
     97..476     +  enhancer       CMV enhancer: human cytomegalovirus immediate early enhancer
    477..680     +  promoter       CMV promoter: human cytomegalovirus (CMV) immediate early promoter
    792..1364    +  intron         β-globin intron: intron from rabbit β-globin gene
   1431..4391    +  CDS            POLS_CHIK3 (fragment): Experimental evidence at protein level: Swiss-Prot protein existence level 1. [Spike glycoprotein E1]: Class II viral fusion protein. Fusion activity is inactive as long as E1 is bound to E2 in mature virion. After virus attachment to target cell and endocytosis, acidification of the endosome would induce dissociation of E1/E2 heterodimer and concomitant trimerization of the E1 subunits. This E1 trimer is fusion active, and promotes release of viral nucleocapsid in cytoplasm after endosome and viral membrane fusion. Efficient fusion requires the presence of cholesterol and sphingolipid in the
   4501..4556    +  polyA_signal   β-globin poly(A) signal: rabbit β-globin polyadenylation signal (Gil and Proudfoot, 1987)
   4938..4954    -  protein_bind   lac operator: The lac repressor binds to the lac operator to inhibit transcription in E. coli. This inhibition can be relieved by adding lactose or isopropyl-β-D-thiogalactopyranoside (IPTG). lac repressor encoded by lacI
   4962..4992    -  promoter       lac promoter: promoter for the E. coli lac operon
   5007..5028    -  protein_bind   CAP binding site: CAP binding activates transcription in the presence of cAMP. E. coli catabolite activator protein
   5041..5133    -  CDS            lacI (fragment): lac repressor; lacI; The lac repressor binds to the lac operator to inhibit transcription in E. coli. This inhibition can be relieved by adding lactose or isopropyl-β-D-thiogalactopyranoside (IPTG).
   5316..5904    -  rep_origin     ori: high-copy-number ColE1/pMB1/pBR322/pUC origin of replication
   6075..6935    -  CDS            AmpR: β-lactamase; bla; confers resistance to ampicillin, carbenicillin, and related antibiotics
   6936..7040    -  promoter       AmpR promoter: bla
   7093..7521    -  rep_origin     f1 ori (sequence partly withheld): f1 bacteriophage origin of replication; arrow indicates direction of (+) strand synthesis
   7526..7681    -  CDS            lacZα (fragment): LacZα fragment of β-galactosidase; lacZ fragment
   7689..7707    +  promoter       T7 promoter: promoter for bacteriophage T7 RNA polymerase
   7716..14      +  misc_feature   MCS (fragment) (across the origin): pBluescript multiple cloning site
>Addgene plasmid #207296 | pHCMV_ONNV_E1E2 | addgene full sequence | sequence record 407398 | Addgene NGS Result
GCGGCCGCTCTAGAGAGCTTGGCCCATTGCATACGTTGTATCCATATCATAATATGTACATTTATATTGG
CTCATGTCCAACATTACCGCCATGTTGACATTGATTATTGACTAGTTATTAATAGTAATCAATTACGGGG
TCATTAGTTCATAGCCCATATATGGAGTTCCGCGTTACATAACTTACGGTAAATGGCCCGCCTGGCTGAC
CGCCCAACGACCCCCGCCCATTGACGTCAATAATGACGTATGTTCCCATAGTAACGCCAATAGGGACTTT
CCATTGACGTCAATGGGTGGAGTATTTACGGTAAACTGCCCACTTGGCAGTACATCAAGTGTATCATATG
CCAAGTACGCCCCCTATTGACGTCAATGACGGTAAATGGCCCGCCTGGCATTATGCCCAGTACATGACCT
TATGGGACTTTCCTACTTGGCAGTACATCTACGTATTAGTCATCGCTATTACCATGGTGATGCGGTTTTG
GCAGTACATCAATGGGCGTGGATAGCGGTTTGACTCACGGGGATTTCCAAGTCTCCACCCCATTGACGTC
AATGGGAGTTTGTTTTGGCACCAAAATCAACGGGACTTTCCAAAATGTCGTAACAACTCCGCCCCATTGA
CGCAAATGGGCGGTAGGCGTGTACGGTGGGAGGTCTATATAAGCAGAGCTCGTTTAGTGAACCGTCAGAT
CGCCTGGACACGCCATCCACGCTGTTTTGACCTCCATAGATGACACCGGGACCGATCCAGCCTCCGGTCG
ACCGATCCTGAGAACTTCAGGGTGAGTTTGGGGACCCTTGATTGTTCTTTCTTTTTCGCTATTGTAAAAT
TCATGTTATATGGAGGGGGCAAAGTTTTCAGGGTGTTGTTTAGAATGGGAAGATGTCCCTTGTATCACCA
TGGACCCTCATGATAATTTTGTTTCTTTCACTTTCTACTCTGTTGACAACCATTGTCTCCTCTTATTTTC
TTTTCATTTTCTGTAACTTTTTCGTTAAACTTTAGCTTGCATTTGTAACGAATTTTTAAATTCACTTTTG
TTTATTTGTCAGATTGTAAGTACTTTCTCTAATCACTTTTTTTTCAAGGCAATCAGGGTATATTATATTG
TACTTCAGCACAGTTTTAGAGAACAATTGTTATAATTAAATGATAAGGTAGAATATTTCTGCATATAAAT
TCTGGCTGGCGTGGAAATATTCTTATTGGTAGAAACAACTACACCCTGGTCATCATCCTGCCTTTCTCTT
TATGGTTACAATGATATACACTGTTTGAGATGAGGATAAAATACTCTGAGTCCAAACCGGGCCCCTCTGC
TAACCATGTTCATGCCTTCTTCTCTTTCCTACAGCTCCTGGGCAACGTGCTGGTTGTTGTGCTGTCTCAT
CATTTTGGCAAAGAATTCGCCACCATGGGAAGCCTCGCCCTCCCCGTGATGTGTCTGCTGGCCAATACAA
CCTTTCCTTGCTCCCAACCCCCTTGCGCCCCTTGCTGTTACGAGAAGAAACCCGAGGAGACACTGAGGAT
GCTCGAGGACAATGTGATGCAGCCCGGCTATTACCAACTGCTGGATAGCGCCCTCGCTTGCAGCCAAAGG
AGACAAAAGAGGAACGCTAGGGAGAACTTTAACGTCTATAAAGTGACAAGGCCTTATCTGGCTCACTGTC
CCGACTGTGGCGAAGGCCATAGCTGCCATTCCCCTATCGCTCTGGAAAGAATTAGGAGCGAAGCCACAGA
CGGCACACTGAAGATCCAAGTGTCTCTGCAGATCGGCATCAAGACAGACGACTCCCACGATTGGACAAAG
CTGAGATACATGGACAGCCATACCCCCGTGGATGCTGACAGATCCGGACTGTTCGTGAGAACATCCGCTC
CTTGCACCATTACCGGCACCATGGGACATTTCATCCTCGCTAGATGCCCTAAGGGCGAAACACTCACCGT
CGGATTTGTGGACTCTAGAAGAATCTCCCACACATGTATGCACCCCTTCAGACATGAGCCCCCCCTCATC
GGAAGAGAGAAGTTCCACTCTAGACCTCAACACGGCAAAGAGCTGCCTTGCTCCACATACGTGCACACCA
CCGCTGCCACCGCCGAAGAGATTGAGGTGCACATGCCTCCCGATACCCCCGATTATACACTGATGACCCA
ACAAGCCGGAAACGTGAAGATCACCGTGGACGGCCAGACAGTGAGATACAAGTGCAAGTGTGACGGCTCC
AACGAGGGACTCATCACCGCTGATAAGGTGATTAATAACTGTAAAGTCGACCAATGTCACACCGCCGTCA
CCAACCACAAGAAGTGGCAGTACAACTCCCCTCTGACCCCTAGAAACAGCGAACAAGGCGACAGAAAGGG
AAAGATCCACATCCCTTTCCCTCTCGTGAACACCACATGCAGAGTCCCTAAGGCTAGGAACCCCACCGTC
ACCTACGGAAAAAATAGGGTGACACTGCTGCTGCACCCCGACCACCCTACCCTCCTCAGCTACAGAGCTA
TGGGAAGAATCCCCGACTACCATGAAGAGTGGATCACAAATAAGAAAGAGATCAGCATTACAGTGCCCGC
CGAGGGACTCGAAGTGACATGGGGCAACAACGACCCCTACAAATACTGGCCCCAACTGAGCACCAACGGA
ACAGCTCACGGCCACCCCCACGAAATCATTCTGTACTACTACGAGCTGTACCCCACCACAACAATCGCTG
TGCTCGCCGCCGCCTCCATCGTCATTACCTCTCTGGTCGGACTGTCCCTCGGCATGTGTATCTGCGCTAG
AAGAAGATGCATCACCCCTTACGAACTCACACCCGGCGCCACCATTCCCTTTCTGCTGGGAGTGCTGTGC
TGCGCTAGAACAGCCAAGGCCGCCTCCTACTATGAGGCCGCCACATATCTCTGGAATGAACAGCAGCCCC
TCTTCTGGCTGCAGCTGCTGATTCCTCTGTCCGCTGCCATCGTGGTGTGCAACTGCCTCAAGCTGCTGCC
TTGTTGTTGCAAGACACTGACATTCCTCGCCGTGATGAGCATTGGAGCTAGGACCGTCACCGCCTACGAA
CACGCTACCGTGATCCCCAATACCGTCGGCGTGCCTTGCAAAACACTGGTGAGCAGACCCGGCTACAGCC
CTATGGTGCTGGAAATGGAGCTGCAGTCCGTGACACTGGAACCCGCTCTGTCCCTCGACTACATCACATG
CGAGTACAAAACCATCACCCCCAGCCCCTACGTGAAGTGTTGCGGCACCGCTGAATGCAAAGCCAAGAAT
CTCCCCGACTATAACTGCAAGGTGTTTACCGGCGTGTACCCTTTCATGTGGGGCGGAGCCTATTGCTTCT
GCGACGCCGAAAACACACAACTGTCCGAAGCTCATGTCGAGAAGAGCGAAAGCTGCAAAACCGAGTTCGC
CTCCGCCTATAGGGCTCATACAGCCAGCGTGAGCGCTAAGCTGAGAGTGTTCTACCAAGGCAACAACATT
ACAGTGAGCGCTTACGCCAACGGAGATCACGCCGTGACAGTGGAGGACGCTAAATTCGTGATTGGCCCTC
TGAGCAGCGCTTGGTCCCCTTTCGACAACAAGATCGTGGTGTACAAGGGAGAGGTGTACAACATGGACTA
TCCCCCCTTTGGAGCTGGAAGGCCCGGCCAGTTCGGAGATATCCAGTCTAGAACACCCGACTCCAAGGAC
GTGTACGCTAACACCCAGCTGATTCTCCAAAGGCCCGCCGCTGGCGCCATCCATGTGCCCTATAGCCAAG
CCCCTAGCGGCTTTAAGTACTGGCTCAAGGAAAAGGGCGCTTCTCTGCAGCACACAGCTCCCTTCGGCTG
CCAGATCGCTACAAACCCCGTCAGAGCCGTGAATTGCGCCGTCGGCAATATCCCAGTGAGCATTGACATC
CCCGACGCCGCTTTTACAAGAGTCACAGATGCCCCCTCCATCACCGACATGAGCTGCGAGGTGGCTAGCT
GCACACACAGCTCCGATTTTGGCGGCGCTGCCGTCATCAAGTACACCGCTTCCAAGAAGGGCAAGTGCGC
CGTCCACTCCGTCACCAACGCTGTCACCATTAGAGAGCCTAATGTGGATGTGAAGGGCACAGCCCAGCTG
CAAATCGCCTTCAGCACAGCTCTGGCCTCCGCTGAGTTTAAGGTCCAAATCTGCTCCACACTGGTGCATT
GCAGCGCTACATGCCACCCCCCCAAGGACCATATTGTCAACTATCCCAGCCCCCACACAACCCTCGGAGT
GCAAGACATCAGCACAACCGCCATGAGCTGGGTGCAAAAGATTACCGGCGGAGTGGGACTGGTGGTCGCC
ATCGCTGCTCTCATCCTCATCATCGTGCTCTGTGTGAGCTTTAGCAGACACTGATGTCTTCCTGGAGCTC
CAGTCATTGACTATAACGTCTCAGATCTTTTTCCCTCTGCCAAAAATTATGGGGACATCATGAAGCCCCT
TGAGCATCTGACTTCTGGCTAATAAAGGAAATTTATTTTCATTGCAATAGTGTGTTGGAATTTTTTGTGT
CTCTCACTCGGAAGGACATATGGGAGGGCAAATCATTTAAAACATCAGAATGAGTATTTGGTTTAGAGTT
TGGCAACATATGCCCATATGCTGGCTGCCATGAACAAAGGTTGGCTATAAAGAGGTCATCAGTATATGAA
ACAGCCCCCTGCTGTCCATTCCTTATTCCATAGAAAAGCCTTGACTTGAGGTTAGATTTTTTTTATATTT
TGTTTTGTGTTATTTTTTTCTTTAACATCCCTAAAATTTTCCTTACATGTTTTACTAGCCAGATTTTTCC
TCCTCTCCTGACTACTCCCAGTCATAGCTGTCCCTCTTCTCTTATGGAGATCCCTCGACGGATCGGCCGC
AATTCGTAATCATGTCATAGCTGTTTCCTGTGTGAAATTGTTATCCGCTCACAATTCCACACAACATACG
AGCCGGAAGCATAAAGTGTAAAGCCTGGGGTGCCTAATGAGTGAGCTAACTCACATTAATTGCGTTGCGC
TCACTGCCCGCTTTCCAGTCGGGAAACCTGTCGTGCCAGCTGCATTAATGAATCGGCCAACGCGCGGGGA
GAGGCGGTTTGCGTATTGGGCGCTCTTCCGCTTCCTCGCTCACTGACTCGCTGCGCTCGGTCGTTCGGCT
GCGGCGAGCGGTATCAGCTCACTCAAAGGCGGTAATACGGTTATCCACAGAATCAGGGGATAACGCAGGA
AAGAACATGTGAGCAAAAGGCCAGCAAAAGGCCAGGAACCGTAAAAAGGCCGCGTTGCTGGCGTTTTTCC
ATAGGCTCCGCCCCCCTGACGAGCATCACAAAAATCGACGCTCAAGTCAGAGGTGGCGAAACCCGACAGG
ACTATAAAGATACCAGGCGTTTCCCCCTGGAAGCTCCCTCGTGCGCTCTCCTGTTCCGACCCTGCCGCTT
ACCGGATACCTGTCCGCCTTTCTCCCTTCGGGAAGCGTGGCGCTTTCTCATAGCTCACGCTGTAGGTATC
TCAGTTCGGTGTAGGTCGTTCGCTCCAAGCTGGGCTGTGTGCACGAACCCCCCGTTCAGCCCGACCGCTG
CGCCTTATCCGGTAACTATCGTCTTGAGTCCAACCCGGTAAGACACGACTTATCGCCACTGGCAGCAGCC
ACTGGTAACAGGATTAGCAGAGCGAGGTATGTAGGCGGTGCTACAGAGTTCTTGAAGTGGTGGCCTAACT
ACGGCTACACTAGAAGAACAGTATTTGGTATCTGCGCTCTGCTGAAGCCAGTTACCTTCGGAAAAAGAGT
TGGTAGCTCTTGATCCGGCAAACAAACCACCGCTGGTAGCGGTGGTTTTTTTGTTTGCAAGCAGCAGATT
ACGCGCAGAAAAAAAGGATCTCAAGAAGATCCTTTGATCTTTTCTACGGGGTCTGACGCTCAGTGGAACG
AAAACTCACGTTAAGGGATTTTGGTCATGAGATTATCAAAAAGGATCTTCACCTAGATCCTTTTAAATTA
AAAATGAAGTTTTAAATCAATCTAAAGTATATATGAGTAAACTTGGTCTGACAGTTACCAATGCTTAATC
AGTGAGGCACCTATCTCAGCGATCTGTCTATTTCGTTCATCCATAGTTGCCTGACTCCCCGTCGTGTAGA
TAACTACGATACGGGAGGGCTTACCATCTGGCCCCAGTGCTGCAATGATACCGCGAGACCCACGCTCACC
GGCACCAGATTTATCAGCAATAAACCAGCCAGCCGGAAGGGCCGAGCGCAGAAGTGGTCCTGCAACTTTA
TCCGCCTCCATCCAGTCTATTAATTGTTGCCGGGAAGCTAGAGTAAGTAGTTCGCCAGTTAATAGTTTGC
GCAACGTTGTTGCCATTGCTACAGGCATCGTGGTGTCACGCTCGTCGTTTGGTATGGCTTCATTCAGCTC
CGGTTCCCAACGATCAAGGCGAGTTACATGATCCCCCATGTTGTGCAAAAAAGCGGTTAGCTCCTTCGGT
CCTCCGATCGTTGTCAGAAGTAAGTTGGCCGCAGTGTTATCACTCATGGTTATGGCAGCACTGCATAATT
CTCTTACTGTCATGCCATCCGTAAGATGCTTTTCTGTGACTGGTGAGTACTCAACCAAGTCATTCTGAGA
ATAGTGTATGCGGCGACCGAGTTGCTCTTGCCCGGCGTCAATACGGGATAATACCGCGCCACATAGCAGA
ACTTTAAAAGTGCTCATCATTGGAAAACGTTCTTCGGGGCGAAAACTCTCAAGGATCTTACCGCTGTTGA
GATCCAGTTCGATGTAACCCACTCGTGCACCCAACTGATCTTCAGCATCTTTTACTTTCACCAGCGTTTC
TGGGTGAGCAAAAACAGGAAGGCAAAATGCCGCAAAAAAGGGAATAAGGGCGACACGGAAATGTTGAATA
CTCATACTCTTCCTTTTTCAATATTATTGAAGCATTTATCAGGGTTATTGTCTCATGAGCGGATACATAT
TTGAATGTATTTAGAAAAATAAACAAATAGGGGTTCCGCGCACATTTCCCCGAAAAGTGCCACCTAAATT
GTAAGCGTTAATATTTTGTTAAAATTCGCGTTAAATTTTTGTTAAATCAGCTCATTTTTTAACCAATAGG
CCGAAATCGGCAAAATCCCTTATAAATCAAAAGAATAGACCGAGATAGGGT
[37 nt withheld, positions 7192-7228]
AAAGAACGTGGACTCCAACGTCAAAGG
[49 nt withheld, positions 7256-7304]
T
[91 nt withheld, positions 7306-7396]
G
[124 nt withheld, positions 7398-7521]
CCCATTCGCCATTCAGGCTGCGCAACTGTTGGGAAGGGCGATCGGTGCGGGCCTCTTCGCTATTACGCCA
GCTGGCGAAAGGGGGATGTGCTGCAAGGCGATTAAGTTGGGTAACGCCAGGGTTTTCCCAGTCACGACGT
TGTAAAACGACGGCCAGTGAGCGCGCGTAATACGACTCACTATAGGGCGAATTGGAGCTCCACCGCGGTG
